Addgene plasmid #113945: pCEP4-HA-Flag-natT1R2
Purpose: mammalian expression plasmid for FLAG-tagged human T1R2 with signal peptide of influenza hemagglutinin
Depositing lab: Erik Procko. Depositing organization: University of Illinois at Urbana-Champaign. Publication: Structural architecture of a dimeric class C GPCR based on co-trafficking of sweet taste receptor subunits. Park J, Selvam B, Sanematsu K, Shigemura N, Shukla D, Procko E. J Biol Chem. 2019 Feb 5. pii: RA118.006173. doi: 10.1074/jbc.RA118.006173. PubMed 30723160.
Backbone
  Vector backbone: pCEP4
  Backbone manufacturer: invitrogen
  Backbone size w/o insert (bp): 10393
  Vector type: Mammalian Expression
  Selectable markers: Hygromycin
Growth in bacteria
  Bacterial resistance: Ampicillin, 100 μg/mL
  Growth temperature: 37°C
  Growth strain: DH5alpha
  Copy number: High Copy
Gene/Insert
  Gene/Insert name: T1R2 (alt names: natT1R2; hT1R2)
  Species: H. sapiens (human)
  Insert size (bp): 2553
  Mutation: residues 22-839
  GenBank ID: NM_152232.2
  Entrez Gene: TAS1R2 (a.k.a. GPR71, T1R2, TR2)
  Promoter: CMV
  Tag / fusion protein: Signal/leader sequence from influenza hemagglutinin (HA) (N terminal on insert); FLAG (N terminal on insert)
  Cloning method: Restriction Enzyme; 5′ cloning site NheI (not destroyed); 3′ cloning site XhoI (not destroyed)
  Sequencing primers: 5′ CMV_fwd; 3′ EBV_rev
Terms and licenses: Academic/Nonprofit Terms; Industry Terms: Not Available to Industry
How to cite: pCEP4-HA-Flag-natT1R2 was a gift from Erik Procko (Addgene plasmid # 113945 ; http://n2t.net/addgene:113945 ; RRID:Addgene_113945)
