[The description below was written by a language model from this plasmid's Addgene catalogue record and pLannotate feature annotations shown in this document.]
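Description:
pCEP4-HA-Flag-natT1R2 is a mammalian expression plasmid of about 12.9 kb built on the Invitrogen pCEP4 episomal backbone. It encodes the human sweet taste receptor subunit T1R2 (TAS1R2), a class C GPCR. The insert covers residues 22–839, meaning the native signal peptide has been removed. In its place are the signal/leader sequence of influenza hemagglutinin and then an N-terminal FLAG epitope, so the tag should sit at the extracellular end of the mature receptor. The "nat" in the name is not explained in the record. The cassette was cloned between NheI and XhoI sites, downstream of the human CMV immediate-early enhancer and promoter. The transcript is terminated by the SV40 polyadenylation signal, which lies just past the insert on the circular map. The automated annotation labels the FLAG region as a short fragment of 3xFLAG and matches the receptor ORF to a baboon orthologue. These labels reflect database similarity hits, and the catalogue entry states that the gene is human with a FLAG tag.

The backbone carries the Epstein-Barr virus oriP origin and the EBNA1 gene, which together allow the plasmid to replicate and persist as an extrachromosomal episome in permissive primate cells. A hygromycin resistance gene, driven by the HSV TK promoter and ending in the TK poly(A) signal, allows selection of transfected mammalian cells. In E. coli the plasmid is maintained through a high-copy ColE1/pUC-type origin and ampicillin resistance. The small fragments annotated as rop, TcR, the tet promoter, SV40 large T antigen and herpesvirus glycoproteins are non-functional remnants of vector construction. The associated work concerns co-trafficking of sweet taste receptor subunits, so a likely use is detecting surface-expressed T1R2 through the FLAG tag.
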