Features (pLannotate 1.2.2; 20 found; start..end, strand, type, name):
     20..154     -  polyA_signal   SV40 poly(A) signal: SV40 polyadenylation signal
    177..259     -  CDS            large T antigen (fragment): large T antigen from SV40 (simian virus 40)
    262..302     +  CDS            rop (fragment): Rop protein, which maintains plasmids at low copy number; rop
    904..2693    -  rep_origin     oriP: Epstein-Barr virus oriP replication origin (Yates et al., 2000)
   2698..2916    -  CDS            gL (fragment): GL_EBVB9 - Experimental evidence at protein level: Swiss-Prot protein existence level 1. The heterodimer glycoprotein H-glycoprotein L is required for the fusion of viral and plasma membranes leading to virus entry into the host cell. Acts as a functional inhibitor of gH and maintains gH in an inhibited form. Upon binding to host integrins, gL dissociates from gH leading to activation of the viral fusion glycoproteins gB and gH. Fusion of EBV with B-lymphocytes requires the additional receptor- binding protein gp42, which forms a complex with gH/gL. The heterodimer gH/gL targets also host EPHA
   2999..4924    -  CDS            EBNA1: Epstein-Barr nuclear antigen 1, also known as EBNA-1 crucial for latent viral infection, and for episomal amplification of vectors containing the oriP origin (Okita et al., 2013)
   4962..5306    -  CDS            BRRF2_EBVB9 (fragment): Protein inferred from homology: Swiss-Prot protein existence level 3. From Epstein-Barr virus (strain B95-8) (HHV-4) (Human herpesvirus 4).
   5309..5332    -  promoter       tet promoter (fragment): E. coli promoter for tetracycline efflux protein gene
   5445..5549    +  promoter       AmpR promoter: bla
   5550..6410    +  CDS            AmpR: β-lactamase; bla; confers resistance to ampicillin, carbenicillin, and related antibiotics
   6581..7169    +  rep_origin     ori: high-copy-number ColE1/pMB1/pBR322/pUC origin of replication
   7359..7703    -  CDS            TcR (fragment): tetracycline efflux protein; tet; confers resistance to tetracycline
   7786..7931    +  promoter       HSV TK promoter: herpes simplex virus thymidine kinase promoter
   7971..8996    +  CDS            HygR: aminoglycoside phosphotransferase from E. coli; aph(4)-Ia; confers resistance to hygromycin
   9061..9109    +  polyA_signal   HSV TK poly(A) signal: herpes simplex virus thymidine kinase polyadenylation signal (Cole and Stacy, 1985)
   9309..9533    +  CDS            gH (fragment): GH_HHV11 - Experimental evidence at protein level: Swiss-Prot protein existence level 1. The heterodimer glycoprotein H-glycoprotein L is required for the fusion of viral and plasma membranes leading to virus entry into the host cell. Following initial binding to host receptor, membrane fusion is mediated by the fusion machinery composed of gB and the heterodimer gH/gL. May also be involved in the fusion between the virion envelope and the outer nuclear membrane during virion morphogenesis. From Human herpesvirus 1 (strain 17) (HHV-1) (Human herpes simplex virus 1).
   9762..10141   +  enhancer       CMV enhancer: human cytomegalovirus immediate early enhancer
  10143..10342   +  promoter       CMV promoter: human cytomegalovirus (CMV) immediate early promoter
  10447..10464   +  CDS            3xFLAG (fragment): three tandem FLAG® epitope tags, followed by an enterokinase cleavage site
  10487..12940   +  CDS            TAS1R2: TS1R2_PAPHA - Experimental evidence at transcript level: Swiss-Prot protein existence level 2. Putative taste receptor. TAS1R2/TAS1R3 recognizes diverse natural and synthetic sweeteners (By similarity). From Papio hamadryas (Hamadryas baboon).
>Addgene plasmid #113945 | pCEP4-HA-Flag-natT1R2 | depositor full sequence | sequence record 215160 | pCEP4-HA-Flag-natT1R2 sequence 12946 bps
CTCGAGGCCGGCAAGGCCGGATCCAGACATGATAAGATACATTGATGAGTTTGGACAAACCACAACTAGA
ATGCAGTGAAAAAAATGCTTTATTTGTGAAATTTGTGATGCTATTGCTTTATTTGTAACCATTATAAGCT
GCAATAAACAAGTTAACAACAACAATTGCATTCATTTTATGTTTCAGGTTCAGGGGGAGGTGGGGAGGTT
TTTTAAAGCAAGTAAAACCTCTACAAATGTGGTATGGCTGATTATGATCCGGCTGCCTCGCGCGTTTCGG
TGATGACGGTGAAAACCTCTGACACATGCAGCTCCCGGAGACGGTCACAGCTTGTCTGTAAGCGGATGCC
GGGAGCAGACAAGCCCGTCAGGGCGCGTCAGCGGGTGTTGGCGGGTGTCGGGGCGCAGCCATGACCGGTC
GACTCTAGAGCCCCGCCGCCGGACGAACTAAACCTGACTACGGCATCTCTGCCCCTTCTTCGCTGGTACG
AGGAGCGCTTTTGTTTTGTATTCGGGGCAGTGCATGTAATCCCTTCAGTTGGTTGGTACAACTTGCCAAC
TGGGCCCTGTTCCACATGTGACACGGGGGGGGACCAAACACAAAGGGGTTCTCTGACTGTAGTTGACATC
CTTATAAATGGATGTGCACATTTGCCAACACTGAGTGGCTTTCATCCTGGAGCAGACTTTGCATGCTGTG
GACTGCAACACAACATTGCCTTTATGTGTAACTCTTGGCTGAAGCTCTTACACCAATGCTGGGGGACATG
TACCTCCCAGGGGCCCAGGAAGACTACGGGAGGCTACACCAACGTCAATCAGAGGGGCCTGTGTAGCTAC
CGATAAGCGGACCCTCAAGAGGGCATTAGCAATAGTGTTTATAAGGCCCCCTTGTTAACCCTAAACGGGT
AGCATATGCTTCCCGGGTAGTAGTATATACTATCCAGACTAACCCTAATTCAATAGCATATGTTACCCAA
CGGGAAGCATATGCTATCGAATTAGGGTTAGTAAAAGGGTCCTAAGGAACAGCGATATCTCCCACCCCAT
GAGCTGTCACGGTTTTATTTACATGGGGTCAGGATTCCACGAGGGTAGTGAACCATTTTAGTCACAAGGG
CAGTGGCTGAAGATCAAGGAGCGGGCAGTGAACTCTCCTGAATCTTCGCCTGCTTCTTCATTCTCCTTCG
TTTAGCTAATAGAATAACTGCTGAGTTGTGAACAGTAAGGTGTATGTGAGGTGCTCGAAAACAAGGTTTC
AGGTGACGCCCCCAGAATAAAATTTGGACGGGGGGTTCAGTGGTGGCATTGTGCTATGACACCAATATAA
CCCTCACAAACCCCTTGGGCAATAAATACTAGTGTAGGAATGAAACATTCTGAATATCTTTAACAATAGA
AATCCATGGGGTGGGGACAAGCCGTAAAGACTGGATGTCCATCTCACACGAATTTATGGCTATGGGCAAC
ACATAATCCTAGTGCAATATGATACTGGGGTTATTAAGATGTGTCCCAGGCAGGGACCAAGACAGGTGAA
CCATGTTGTTACACTCTATTTGTAACAAGGGGAAAGAGAGTGGACGCCGACAGCAGCGGACTCCACTGGT
TGTCTCTAACACCCCCGAAAATTAAACGGGGCTCCACGCCAATGGGGCCCATAAACAAAGACAAGTGGCC
ACTCTTTTTTTTGAAATTGTGGAGTGGGGGCACGCGTCAGCCCCCACACGCCGCCCTGCGGTTTTGGACT
GTAAAATAAGGGTGTAATAACTTGGCTGATTGTAACCCCGCTAACCACTGCGGTCAAACCACTTGCCCAC
AAAACCACTAATGGCACCCCGGGGAATACCTGCATAAGTAGGTGGGCGGGCCAAGATAGGGGCGCGATTG
CTGCGATCTGGAGGACAAATTACACACACTTGCGCCTGAGCGCCAAGCACAGGGTTGTTGGTCCTCATAT
TCACGAGGTCGCTGAGAGCACGGTGGGCTAATGTTGCCATGGGTAGCATATACTACCCAAATATCTGGAT
AGCATATGCTATCCTAATCTATATCTGGGTAGCATAGGCTATCCTAATCTATATCTGGGTAGCATATGCT
ATCCTAATCTATATCTGGGTAGTATATGCTATCCTAATTTATATCTGGGTAGCATAGGCTATCCTAATCT
ATATCTGGGTAGCATATGCTATCCTAATCTATATCTGGGTAGTATATGCTATCCTAATCTGTATCCGGGT
AGCATATGCTATCCTAATAGAGATTAGGGTAGTATATGCTATCCTAATTTATATCTGGGTAGCATATACT
ACCCAAATATCTGGATAGCATATGCTATCCTAATCTATATCTGGGTAGCATATGCTATCCTAATCTATAT
CTGGGTAGCATAGGCTATCCTAATCTATATCTGGGTAGCATATGCTATCCTAATCTATATCTGGGTAGTA
TATGCTATCCTAATTTATATCTGGGTAGCATAGGCTATCCTAATCTATATCTGGGTAGCATATGCTATCC
TAATCTATATCTGGGTAGTATATGCTATCCTAATCTGTATCCGGGTAGCATATGCTATCCTCATGCATAT
ACAGTCAGCATATGATACCCAGTAGTAGAGTGGGAGTGCTATCCTTTGCATATGCCGCCACCTCCCAAGG
GGGCGTGAATTTTCGCTGCTTGTCCTTTTCCTGCATGCTGGTTGCTCCCATTCTTAGGTGAATTTAAGGA
GGCCAGGCTAAAGCCGTCGCATGTCTGATTGCTCACCAGGTAAATGTCGCTAATGTTTTCCAACGCGAGA
AGGTGTTGAGCGCGGAGCTGAGTGACGTGACAACATGGGTATGCCCAATTGCCCCATGTTGGGAGGACGA
AAATGGTGACAAGACAGATGGCCAGAAATACACCAACAGCACGCATGATGTCTACTGGGGATTTATTCTT
TAGTGCGGGGGAATACACGGCTTTTAATACGATTGAGGGCGTCTCCTAACAAGTTACATCACTCCTGCCC
TTCCTCACCCTCATCTCCATCACCTCCTTCATCTCCGTCATCTCCGTCATCACCCTCCGCGGCAGCCCCT
TCCACCATAGGTGGAAACCAGGGAGGCAAATCTACTCCATCGTCAAAGCTGCACACAGTCACCCTGATAT
TGCAGGTAGGAGCGGGCTTTGTCATAACAAGGTCCTTAATCGCATCCTTCAAAACCTCAGCAAATATATG
AGTTTGTAAAAAGACCATGAAATAACAGACAATGGACTCCCTTAGCGGGCCAGGTTGTGGGCCGGGTCCA
GGGGCCATTCCAAAGGGGAGACGACTCAATGGTGTAAGACGACATTGTGGAATAGCAAGGGCAGTTCCTC
GCCTTAGGTTGTAAAGGGAGGTCTTACTACCTCCATATACGAACACACCGGCGACCCAAGTTCCTTCGTC
GGTAGTCCTTTCTACGTGACTCCTAGCCAGGAGAGCTCTTAAACCTTCTGCAATGTTCTCAAATTTCGGG
TTGGAACCTCCTTGACCACGATGCTTTCCAAACCACCCTCCTTTTTTGCGCCTGCCTCCATCACCCTGAC
CCCGGGGTCCAGTGCTTGGGCCTTCTCCTGGGTCATCTGCGGGGCCCTGCTCTATCGCTCCCGGGGGCAC
GTCAGGCTCACCATCTGGGCCACCTTCTTGGTGGTATTCAAAATAATCGGCTTCCCCTACAGGGTGGAAA
AATGGCCTTCTACCTGGAGGGGGCCTGCGCGGTGGAGACCCGGATGATGATGACTGACTACTGGGACTCC
TGGGCCTCTTTTCTCCACGTCCACGACCTCTCCCCCTGGCTCTTTCACGACTTCCCCCCCTGGCTCTTTC
ACGTCCTCTACCCCGGCGGCCTCCACTACCTCCTCGACCCCGGCCTCCACTACCTCCTCGACCCCGGCCT
CCACTGCCTCCTCGACCCCGGCCTCCACCTCCTGCTCCTGCCCCTCCTGCTCCTGCCCCTCCTCCTGCTC
CTGCCCCTCCTGCCCCTCCTGCTCCTGCCCCTCCTGCCCCTCCTGCTCCTGCCCCTCCTGCCCCTCCTGC
TCCTGCCCCTCCTGCCCCTCCTCCTGCTCCTGCCCCTCCTGCCCCTCCTCCTGCTCCTGCCCCTCCTGCC
CCTCCTGCTCCTGCCCCTCCTGCCCCTCCTGCTCCTGCCCCTCCTGCCCCTCCTGCTCCTGCCCCTCCTG
CTCCTGCCCCTCCTGCTCCTGCCCCTCCTGCTCCTGCCCCTCCTGCCCCTCCTGCCCCTCCTCCTGCTCC
TGCCCCTCCTGCTCCTGCCCCTCCTGCCCCTCCTGCCCCTCCTGCTCCTGCCCCTCCTCCTGCTCCTGCC
CCTCCTGCCCCTCCTGCCCCTCCTCCTGCTCCTGCCCCTCCTGCCCCTCCTCCTGCTCCTGCCCCTCCTC
CTGCTCCTGCCCCTCCTGCCCCTCCTGCCCCTCCTCCTGCTCCTGCCCCTCCTGCCCCTCCTCCTGCTCC
TGCCCCTCCTCCTGCTCCTGCCCCTCCTGCCCCTCCTGCCCCTCCTCCTGCTCCTGCCCCTCCTCCTGCT
CCTGCCCCTCCTGCCCCTCCTGCCCCTCCTGCCCCTCCTCCTGCTCCTGCCCCTCCTCCTGCTCCTGCCC
CTCCTGCTCCTGCCCCTCCCGCTCCTGCTCCTGCTCCTGTTCCACCGTGGGTCCCTTTGCAGCCAATGCA
ACTTGGACGTTTTTGGGGTCTCCGGACACCATCTCTATGTCTTGGCCCTGATCCTGAGCCGCCCGGGGCT
CCTGGTCTTCCGCCTCCTCGTCCTCGTCCTCTTCCCCGTCCTCGTCCATGGTTATCACCCCCTCTTCTTT
GAGGTCCACTGCCGCCGGAGCCTTCTGGTCCAGATGTGTCTCCCTTCTCTCCTAGGCCATTTCCAGGTCC
TGTACCTGGCCCCTCGTCAGACATGATTCACACTAAAAGAGATCAATAGACATCTTTATTAGACGACGCT
CAGTGAATACAGGGAGTGCAGACTCCTGCCCCCTCCAACAGCCCCCCCACCCTCATCCCCTTCATGGTCG
CTGTCAGACAGATCCAGGTCTGAAAATTCCCCATCCTCCGAACCATCCTCGTCCTCATCACCAATTACTC
GCAGCCCGGAAAACTCCCGCTGAACATCCTCAAGATTTGCGTCCTGAGCCTCAAGCCAGGCCTCAAATTC
CTCGTCCCCCTTTTTGCTGGACGGTAGGGATGGGGATTCTCGGGACCCCTCCTCTTCCTCTTCAAGGTCA
CCAGACAGAGATGCTACTGGGGCAACGGAAGAAAAGCTGGGTGCGGCCTGTGAGGATCAGCTTATCGATG
ATAAGCTGTCAAACATGAGAATTCTTGAAGACGAAAGGGCCTCGTGATACGCCTATTTTTATAGGTTAAT
GTCATGATAATAATGGTTTCTTAGACGTCAGGTGGCACTTTTCGGGGAAATGTGCGCGGAACCCCTATTT
GTTTATTTTTCTAAATACATTCAAATATGTATCCGCTCATGAGACAATAACCCTGATAAATGCTTCAATA
ATATTGAAAAAGGAAGAGTATGAGTATTCAACATTTCCGTGTCGCCCTTATTCCCTTTTTTGCGGCATTT
TGCCTTCCTGTTTTTGCTCACCCAGAAACGCTGGTGAAAGTAAAAGATGCTGAAGATCAGTTGGGTGCAC
GAGTGGGTTACATCGAACTGGATCTCAACAGCGGTAAGATCCTTGAGAGTTTTCGCCCCGAAGAACGTTT
TCCAATGATGAGCACTTTTAAAGTTCTGCTATGTGGCGCGGTATTATCCCGTGTTGACGCCGGGCAAGAG
CAACTCGGTCGCCGCATACACTATTCTCAGAATGACTTGGTTGAGTACTCACCAGTCACAGAAAAGCATC
TTACGGATGGCATGACAGTAAGAGAATTATGCAGTGCTGCCATAACCATGAGTGATAACACTGCGGCCAA
CTTACTTCTGACAACGATCGGAGGACCGAAGGAGCTAACCGCTTTTTTGCACAACATGGGGGATCATGTA
ACTCGCCTTGATCGTTGGGAACCGGAGCTGAATGAAGCCATACCAAACGACGAGCGTGACACCACGATGC
CTGCAGCAATGGCAACAACGTTGCGCAAACTATTAACTGGCGAACTACTTACTCTAGCTTCCCGGCAACA
ATTAATAGACTGGATGGAGGCGGATAAAGTTGCAGGACCACTTCTGCGCTCGGCCCTTCCGGCTGGCTGG
TTTATTGCTGATAAATCTGGAGCCGGTGAGCGTGGGTCTCGCGGTATCATTGCAGCACTGGGGCCAGATG
GTAAGCCCTCCCGTATCGTAGTTATCTACACGACGGGGAGTCAGGCAACTATGGATGAACGAAATAGACA
GATCGCTGAGATAGGTGCCTCACTGATTAAGCATTGGTAACTGTCAGACCAAGTTTACTCATATATACTT
TAGATTGATTTAAAACTTCATTTTTAATTTAAAAGGATCTAGGTGAAGATCCTTTTTGATAATCTCATGA
CCAAAATCCCTTAACGTGAGTTTTCGTTCCACTGAGCGTCAGACCCCGTAGAAAAGATCAAAGGATCTTC
TTGAGATCCTTTTTTTCTGCGCGTAATCTGCTGCTTGCAAACAAAAAAACCACCGCTACCAGCGGTGGTT
TGTTTGCCGGATCAAGAGCTACCAACTCTTTTTCCGAAGGTAACTGGCTTCAGCAGAGCGCAGATACCAA
ATACTGTCCTTCTAGTGTAGCCGTAGTTAGGCCACCACTTCAAGAACTCTGTAGCACCGCCTACATACCT
CGCTCTGCTAATCCTGTTACCAGTGGCTGCTGCCAGTGGCGATAAGTCGTGTCTTACCGGGTTGGACTCA
AGACGATAGTTACCGGATAAGGCGCAGCGGTCGGGCTGAACGGGGGGTTCGTGCACACAGCCCAGCTTGG
AGCGAACGACCTACACCGAACTGAGATACCTACAGCGTGAGCTATGAGAAAGCGCCACGCTTCCCGAAGG
GAGAAAGGCGGACAGGTATCCGGTAAGCGGCAGGGTCGGAACAGGAGAGCGCACGAGGGAGCTTCCAGGG
GGAAACGCCTGGTATCTTTATAGTCCTGTCGGGTTTCGCCACCTCTGACTTGAGCGTCGATTTTTGTGAT
GCTCGTCAGGGGGGCGGAGCCTATGGAAAAACGCCAGCAACGCGGCCTTTTTACGGTTCCTGGCCTTTTG
CTGCGCCGCGTGCGGCTGCTGGAGATGGCGGACGCGATGGATATGTTCTGCCAAGGGTTGGTTTGCGCAT
TCACAGTTCTCCGCAAGAATTGATTGGCTCCAATTCTTGGAGTGGTGAATCCGTTAGCGAGGTGCCGCCG
GCTTCCATTCAGGTCGAGGTGGCCCGGCTCCATGCACCGCGACGCAACGCGGGGAGGCAGACAAGGTATA
GGGCGGCGCCTACAATCCATGCCAACCCGTTCCATGTGCTCGCCGAGGCGGCATAAATCGCCGTGACGAT
CAGCGGTCCAGTGATCGAAGTTAGGCTGGTAAGAGCCGCGAGCGATCCTTGAAGCTGTCCCTGATGGTCG
TCATCTACCTGCCTGGACAGCATGGCCTGCAACGCGGGCATCCCGATGCCGCCGGAAGCGAGAAGAATCA
TAATGGGGAAGGCCATCCAGCCTCGCGTCGCGAACGCCAGCAAGACGTAGCCCAGCGCGTCGGCCGCCAT
GCCCTGCTTCATCCCCGTGGCCCGTTGCTCGCGTTTGCTGGCGGTGTCCCCGGAAGAAATATATTTGCAT
GTCTTTAGTTCTATGATGACACAAACCCCGCCCAGCGTCTTGTCATTGGCGAATTCGAACACGCAGATGC
AGTCGGGGCGGCGCGGTCCCAGGTCCACTTCGCATATTAAGGTGACGCGTGTGGCCTCGAACACCGAGCG
ACCCTGCAGCGACCCGCTTAACAGCGTCAACAGCGTGCCGCAGATCCCGGGCAATGAGATATGAAAAAGC
CTGAACTCACCGCGACGTCTGTCGAGAAGTTTCTGATCGAAAAGTTCGACAGCGTCTCCGACCTGATGCA
GCTCTCGGAGGGCGAAGAATCTCGTGCTTTCAGCTTCGATGTAGGAGGGCGTGGATATGTCCTGCGGGTA
AATAGCTGCGCCGATGGTTTCTACAAAGATCGTTATGTTTATCGGCACTTTGCATCGGCCGCGCTCCCGA
TTCCGGAAGTGCTTGACATTGGGGAATTCAGCGAGAGCCTGACCTATTGCATCTCCCGCCGTGCACAGGG
TGTCACGTTGCAAGACCTGCCTGAAACCGAACTGCCCGCTGTTCTGCAGCCGGTCGCGGAGGCCATGGAT
GCGATCGCTGCGGCCGATCTTAGCCAGACGAGCGGGTTCGGCCCATTCGGACCGCAAGGAATCGGTCAAT
ACACTACATGGCGTGATTTCATATGCGCGATTGCTGATCCCCATGTGTATCACTGGCAAACTGTGATGGA
CGACACCGTCAGTGCGTCCGTCGCGCAGGCTCTCGATGAGCTGATGCTTTGGGCCGAGGACTGCCCCGAA
GTCCGGCACCTCGTGCACGCGGATTTCGGCTCCAACAATGTCCTGACGGACAATGGCCGCATAACAGCGG
TCATTGACTGGAGCGAGGCGATGTTCGGGGATTCCCAATACGAGGTCGCCAACATCTTCTTCTGGAGGCC
GTGGTTGGCTTGTATGGAGCAGCAGACGCGCTACTTCGAGCGGAGGCATCCGGAGCTTGCAGGATCGCCG
CGGCTCCGGGCGTATATGCTCCGCATTGGTCTTGACCAACTCTATCAGAGCTTGGTTGACGGCAATTTCG
ATGATGCAGCTTGGGCGCAGGGTCGATGCGACGCAATCGTCCGATCCGGAGCCGGGACTGTCGGGCGTAC
ACAAATCGCCCGCAGAAGCGCGGCCGTCTGGACCGATGGCTGTGTAGAAGTACTCGCCGATAGTGGAAAC
CGACGCCCCAGCACTCGTCCGAGGGCAAAGGAATAGGGGAGATGGGGGAGGCTAACTGAAACACGGAAGG
AGACAATACCGGAAGGAACCCGCGCTATGACGGCAATAAAAAGACAGAATAAAACGCACGGGTGTTGGGT
CGTTTGTTCATAAACGCGGGGTTCGGTCCCAGGGCTGGCACTCTGTCGATACCCCACCGAGACCCCATTG
GGGCCAATACGCCCGCGTTTCTTCCTTTTCCCCACCCCACCCCCCAAGTTCGGGTGAAGGCCCAGGGCTC
GCAGCCAACGTCGGGGCGGCAGGCCCTGCCATAGCCACTGGCCCCGTGGGTTAGGGACGGGGTCCCCCAT
GGGGAATGGTTTATGGTTCGTGGGGGTTATTATTTTGGGCGTTGCGTGGGGTCTGGTCCACGACTGGACT
GAGCAGACAGACCCATGGTTTTTGGATGGCCTGGGCATGGACCGCATGTACTGGCGCGACACGAACACCG
GGCGTCTGTGGCTGCCAAACACCCCCGACCCCCAAAAACCACCGCGCGGATTTCTGGCGTGCCAAGCTAG
TCGACCAATTCTCATGTTTGACAGCTTATCATCGCAGATCCGGGCAACGTTGTTGCATTGCTGCAGGCGC
AGAACTGGTAGGTATGGAAGATCTATACATTGAATCAATATTGGCAATTAGCCATATTAGTCATTGGTTA
TATAGCATAAATCAATATTGGCTATTGGCCATTGCATACGTTGTATCTATATCATAATATGTACATTTAT
ATTGGCTCATGTCCAATATGACCGCCATGTTGACATTGATTATTGACTAGTTATTAATAGTAATCAATTA
CGGGGTCATTAGTTCATAGCCCATATATGGAGTTCCGCGTTACATAACTTACGGTAAATGGCCCGCCTGG
CTGACCGCCCAACGACCCCCGCCCATTGACGTCAATAATGACGTATGTTCCCATAGTAACGCCAATAGGG
ACTTTCCATTGACGTCAATGGGTGGAGTATTTACGGTAAACTGCCCACTTGGCAGTACATCAAGTGTATC
ATATGCCAAGTCCGCCCCCTATTGACGTCAATGACGGTAAATGGCCCGCCTGGCATTATGCCCAGTACAT
GACCTTACGGGACTTTCCTACTTGGCAGTACATCTACGTATTAGTCATCGCTATTACCATGGTGATGCGG
TTTTGGCAGTACACCAATGGGCGTGGATAGCGGTTTGACTCACGGGGATTTCCAAGTCTCCACCCCATTG
ACGTCAATGGGAGTTTGTTTTGGCACCAAAATCAACGGGACTTTCCAAAATGTCGTAATAACCCCGCCCC
GTTGACGCAAATGGGCGGTAGGCGTGTACGGTGGGAGGTCTATATAAGCAGAGCTCGTTTAGTGAACCGT
CAGATCTCTAGAAGCTGGGTACCAGCTGCTAGCGCCACCATGAAGACCATCATCGCCCTGAGCTACATCT
TCTGCCTGGTGTTCGCCGACTACAAGGATGACGACGACGGCAGCCCCGGAGGAGCTGCTGAGAACTCGGA
CTTCTACCTGCCTGGGGATTACCTCCTGGGTGGCCTCTTCTCCCTCCATGCCAACATGAAGGGCATTGTT
CACCTTAACTTCCTGCAGGTGCCCATGTGCAAGGAGTATGAAGTGAAGGTGATAGGCTACAACCTCATGC
AGGCCATGCGCTTTGCGGTGGAGGAGATCAACAATGACAGCAGCCTGCTGCCTGGTGTGCTGCTGGGCTA
TGAGATCGTGGATGTGTGCTACATCTCCAACAATGTCCAGCCGGTGCTCTACTTCCTGGCACACGAGGAC
AACCTCCTTCCCATCCAAGAGGACTACAGTAACTACATTTCCCGTGTGGTGGCTGTCATTGGCCCTGACA
ACTCCGAGTCTGTCATGACTGTGGCCAACTTCCTCTCCCTATTTCTCCTTCCACAGATCACCTACAGCGC
CATCAGCGATGAGCTGCGAGACAAGGTGCGCTTCCCGGCTTTGCTGCGTACCACACCCAGCGCCGACCAC
CACATCGAGGCCATGGTGCAGCTTATGCTGCACTTCCGCTGGAACTGGATCATTGTGCTGGTGAGCAGCG
ACACCTATGGCCGCGACAATGGCCAGCTGCTTGGCGAGCGCGTGGCCCGGCGCGACATCTGCATCGCCTT
CCAGGAGACGCTGCCCACACTGCAGCCCAACCAGAACATGACGTCAGAGGAGCGCCAGCGCCTGGTGACC
ATTGTGGACAAGCTGCAGCAGAGCACAGCGCGCGTCGTGGTCGTGTTCTCGCCCGACCTGACCCTGTACC
ACTTCTTCAATGAGGTGCTGCGCCAGAACTTCACTGGCGCCGTGTGGATCGCCTCCGAGTCCTGGGCCAT
CGACCCGGTCCTGCACAACCTCACGGAGCTGCGCCACTTGGGCACCTTCCTGGGCATCACCATCCAGAGC
GTGCCCATCCCGGGCTTCAGTGAGTTCCGCGAGTGGGGCCCACAGGCTGGGCCGCCACCCCTCAGCAGGA
CCAGCCAGAGCTATACCTGCAACCAGGAGTGCGACAACTGCCTGAACGCCACCTTGTCCTTCAACACCAT
TCTCAGGCTCTCTGGGGAGCGTGTCGTCTACAGCGTGTACTCTGCGGTCTATGCTGTGGCCCATGCCCTG
CACAGCCTCCTCGGCTGTGACAAAAGCACCTGCACCAAGAGGGTGGTCTACCCCTGGCAGCTGCTTGAGG
AGATCTGGAAGGTCAACTTCACTCTCCTGGACCACCAAATCTTCTTCGACCCGCAAGGGGACGTGGCTCT
GCACTTGGAGATTGTCCAGTGGCAATGGGACCGGAGCCAGAATCCCTTCCAGAGCGTCGCCTCCTACTAC
CCCCTGCAGCGACAGCTGAAGAACATCCAAGACATCTCCTGGCACACCATCAACAACACGATCCCTATGT
CCATGTGTTCCAAGAGGTGCCAGTCAGGGCAAAAGAAGAAGCCTGTGGGCATCCACGTCTGCTGCTTCGA
GTGCATCGACTGCCTTCCCGGCACCTTCCTCAACCACACTGAAGATGAATATGAATGCCAGGCCTGCCCG
AATAACGAGTGGTCCTACCAGAGTGAGACCTCCTGCTTCAAGCGGCAGCTGGTCTTCCTGGAATGGCATG
AGGCACCCACCATCGCTGTGGCCCTGCTGGCCGCCCTGGGCTTCCTCAGCACCCTGGCCATCCTGGTGAT
ATTCTGGAGGCACTTCCAGACACCCATAGTTCGCTCGGCTGGGGGCCCCATGTGCTTCCTGATGCTGACA
CTGCTGCTGGTGGCATACATGGTGGTCCCGGTGTACGTGGGGCCGCCCAAGGTCTCCACCTGCCTCTGCC
GCCAGGCCCTCTTTCCCCTCTGCTTCACAATCTGCATCTCCTGTATCGCCGTGCGTTCTTTCCAGATCGT
CTGCGCCTTCAAGATGGCCAGCCGCTTCCCACGCGCCTACAGCTACTGGGTCCGCTACCAGGGGCCCTAC
GTCTCTATGGCATTTATCACGGTACTCAAAATGGTCATTGTGGTAATTGGCATGCTGGCCACGGGCCTCA
GTCCCACCACCCGTACTGACCCCGATGACCCCAAGATCACAATTGTCTCCTGTAACCCCAACTACCGCAA
CAGCCTGCTGTTCAACACCAGCCTGGACCTGCTGCTCTCAGTGGTGGGTTTCAGCTTCGCCTACATGGGC
AAAGAGCTGCCCACCAACTACAACGAGGCCAAGTTCATCACCCTCAGCATGACCTTCTATTTCACCTCAT
CCGTCTCCCTCTGCACCTTCATGTCTGCCTACAGCGGGGTGCTGGTCACCATCGTGGACCTCTTGGTCAC
TGTGCTCAACCTCCTGGCCATCAGCCTGGGCTACTTCGGCCCCAAGTGCTACATGATCCTCTTCTACCCG
GAGCGCAACACGCCCGCCTACTTCAACAGCATGATCCAGGGCTACACCATGAGGAGGGACTAGTGA
