>Addgene plasmid #113945 | pCEP4-HA-Flag-natT1R2 | addgene partial sequence | sequence record 224185 | Addgene Partial NGS Result
GCCCTGCTTCATCCCCGTGGCCCGTTGCTCGCGTTTGCTGGCGGTGTCCCCGGAAGAAATATATTTGCAT
GTCTTTAGTTCTATGATGACACAAACCCCGCCCAGCGTCTTGTCATTGGCGAATTCGAACACGCAGATGC
AGTCGGGGCGGCGCGGTCCGAGGTCCACTTCGCATATTAAGGTGACGCGTGTGGCCTCGAACACCGAGCG
ACCCTGCAGCGACCCGCTTAACAGCGTCAACAGCGTGCCGCAGATCCCGGGGGGCAATGAGATATGAAAA
AGCCTGAACTCACCGCGACGTCTGTCGAGAAGTTTCTGATCGAAAAGTTCGACAGCGTCTCCGACCTGAT
GCAGCTCTCGGAGGGCGAAGAATCTCGTGCTTTCAGCTTCGATGTAGGAGGGCGTGGATATGTCCTGCGG
GTAAATAGCTGCGCCGATGGTTTCTACAAAGATCGTTATGTTTATCGGCACTTTGCATCGGCCGCGCTCC
CGATTCCGGAAGTGCTTGACATTGGGGAATTCAGCGAGAGCCTGACCTATTGCATCTCCCGCCGTGCACA
GGGTGTCACGTTGCAAGACCTGCCTGAAACCGAACTGCCCGCTGTTCTGCAGCCGGTCGCGGAGGCCATG
GATGCGATCGCTGCGGCCGATCTTAGCCAGACGAGCGGGTTCGGCCCATTCGGACCGCAAGGAATCGGTC
AATACACTACATGGCGTGATTTCATATGCGCGATTGCTGATCCCCATGTGTATCACTGGCAAACTGTGAT
GGACGACACCGTCAGTGCGTCCGTCGCGCAGGCTCTCGATGAGCTGATGCTTTGGGCCGAGGACTGCCCC
GAAGTCCGGCACCTCGTGCACGCGGATTTCGGCTCCAACAATGTCCTGACGGACAATGGCCGCATAACAG
CGGTCATTGACTGGAGCGAGGCGATGTTCGGGGATTCCCAATACGAGGTCGCCAACATCTTCTTCTGGAG
GCCGTGGTTGGCTTGTATGGAGCAGCAGACGCGCTACTTCGAGCGGAGGCATCCGGAGCTTGCAGGATCG
CCGCGGCTCCGGGCGTATATGCTCCGCATTGGTCTTGACCAACTCTATCAGAGCTTGGTTGACGGCAATT
TCGATGATGCAGCTTGGGCGCAGGGTCGATGCGACGCAATCGTCCGATCCGGAGCCGGGACTGTCGGGCG
TACACAAATCGCCCGCAGAAGCGCGGCCGTCTGGACCGATGGCTGTGTAGAAGTACTCGCCGATAGTGGA
AACCGACGCCCCAGCACTCGTCCGGATCGGGAGATGGGGGAGGCTAACTGAAACACGGAAGGAGACAATA
CCGGAAGGAACCCGCGCTATGACGGCAATAAAAAGACAGAATAAAACGCACGGGTGTTGGGTCGTTTGTT
CATAAACGCGGGGTTCGGTCCCAGGGCTGGCACTCTGTCGATACCCCACCGAGACCCCATTGGGGCCAAT
ACGCCCGCGTTTCTTCCTTTTCCCCACCCCACCCCCCAAGTTCGGGTGAAGGCCCAGGGCTCGCAGCCAA
CGTCGGGGCGGCAGGCCCTGCCATAGCCACTGGCCCCGTGGGTTAGGGACGGGGTCCCCCATGGGGAATG
GTTTATGGTTCGTGGGGGTTATTATTTTGGGCGTTGCGTGGGGTCAGGTCCACGACTGGACTGAGCAGAC
AGACCCATGGTTTTTGGATGGCCTGGGCATGGACCGCATGTACTGGCGCGACACGAACACCGGGCGTCTG
TGGCTGCCAAACACCCCCGACCCCCAAAAACCACCGCGCGGATTTCTGGCGTGCCAAGCTAGTCGACCAA
TTCTCATGTTTGACAGCTTATCATCGCAGATCCGGGCAACGTTGTTGCCATTGCTGCAGGCGCAGAACTG
GTAGGTATGGAAGATCTATACATTGAATCAATATTGGCAATTAGCCATATTAGTCATTGGTTATATAGCA
TAAATCAATATTGGCTATTGGCCATTGCATACGTTGTATCTATATCATAATATGTACATTTATATTGGCT
CATGTCCAATATGACCGCCATGTTGACATTGATTATTGACTAGTTATTAATAGTAATCAATTACGGGGTC
ATTAGTTCATAGCCCATATATGGAGTTCCGCGTTACATAACTTACGGTAAATGGCCCGCCTGGCTGACCG
CCCAACGACCCCCGCCCATTGACGTCAATAATGACGTATGTTCCCATAGTAACGCCAATAGGGACTTTCC
ATTGACGTCAATGGGTGGAGTATTTACGGTAAACTGCCCACTTGGCAGTACATCAAGTGTATCATATGCC
AAGTCCGCCCCCTATTGACGTCAATGACGGTAAATGGCCCGCCTGGCATTATGCCCAGTACATGACCTTA
CGGGACTTTCCTACTTGGCAGTACATCTACGTATTAGTCATCGCTATTACCATGGTGATGCGGTTTTGGC
AGTACACCAATGGGCGTGGATAGCGGTTTGACTCACGGGGATTTCCAAGTCTCCACCCCATTGACGTCAA
TGGGAGTTTGTTTTGGCACCAAAATCAACGGGACTTTCCAAAATGTCGTAATAACCCCGCCCCGTTGACG
CAAATGGGCGGTAGGCGTGTACGGTGGGAGGTCTATATAAGCAGAGCTCGTTTAGTGAACCGTCAGATCT
CTAGAAGCTGGGTACCAGCTGCTAGCGCCACCATGAAGACCATCATCGCCCTGAGCTACATCTTCTGCCT
GGTGTTCGCCGACTACAAGGATGACGACGACGGCAGCCCCGGAGGAGCTGCTGAGAACTCGGACTTCTAC
CTGCCTGGGGATTACCTCCTGGGTGGCCTCTTCTCCCTCCATGCCAACATGAAGGGCATTGTTCACCTTA
ACTTCCTGCAGGTGCCCATGTGCAAGGAGTATGAAGTGAAGGTGATAGGCTACAACCTCATGCAGGCCAT
GCGCTTTGCGGTGGAGGAGATCAACAATGACAGCAGCCTGCTGCCTGGTGTGCTGCTGGGCTATGAGATC
GTGGATGTGTGCTACATCTCCAACAATGTCCAGCCGGTGCTCTACTTCCTGGCACACGAGGACAACCTCC
TTCCCATCCAAGAGGACTACAGTAACTACATTTCCCGTGTGGTGGCTGTCATTGGCCCTGACAACTCCGA
GTCTGTCATGACTGTGGCCAACTTCCTCTCCCTATTTCTCCTTCCACAGATCACCTACAGCGCCATCAGC
GATGAGCTGCGAGACAAGGTGCGCTTCCCGGCTTTGCTGCGTACCACACCCAGCGCCGACCACCACATCG
AGGCCATGGTGCAGCTTATGCTGCACTTCCGCTGGAACTGGATCATTGTGCTGGTGAGCAGCGACACCTA
TGGCCGCGACAATGGCCAGCTGCTTGGCGAGCGCGTGGCCCGGCGCGACATCTGCATCGCCTTCCAGGAG
ACGCTGCCCACACTGCAGCCCAACCAGAACATGACGTCAGAGGAGCGCCAGCGCCTGGTGACCATTGTGG
ACAAGCTGCAGCAGAGCACAGCGCGCGTCGTGGTCGTGTTCTCGCCCGACCTGACCCTGTACCACTTCTT
CAATGAGGTGCTGCGCCAGAACTTCACTGGCGCCGTGTGGATCGCCTCCGAGTCCTGGGCCATCGACCCG
GTCCTGCACAACCTCACGGAGCTGCGCCACTTGGGCACCTTCCTGGGCATCACCATCCAGAGCGTGCCCA
TCCCGGGCTTCAGTGAGTTCCGCGAGTGGGGCCCACAGGCTGGGCCGCCACCCCTCAGCAGGACCAGCCA
GAGCTATACCTGCAACCAGGAGTGCGACAACTGCCTGAACGCCACCTTGTCCTTCAACACCATTCTCAGG
CTCTCTGGGGAGCGTGTCGTCTACAGCGTGTACTCTGCGGTCTATGCTGTGGCCCATGCCCTGCACAGCC
TCCTCGGCTGTGACAAAAGCACCTGCACCAAGAGGGTGGTCTACCCCTGGCAGCTGCTTGAGGAGATCTG
GAAGGTCAACTTCACTCTCCTGGACCACCAAATCTTCTTCGACCCGCAAGGGGACGTGGCTCTGCACTTG
GAGATTGTCCAGTGGCAATGGGACCGGAGCCAGAATCCCTTCCAGAGCGTCGCCTCCTACTACCCCCTGC
AGCGACAGCTGAAGAACATCCAAGACATCTCCTGGCACACCATCAACAACACGATCCCTATGTCCATGTG
TTCCAAGAGGTGCCAGTCAGGGCAAAAGAAGAAGCCTGTGGGCATCCACGTCTGCTGCTTCGAGTGCATC
GACTGCCTTCCCGGCACCTTCCTCAACCACACTGAAGATGAATATGAATGCCAGGCCTGCCCGAATAACG
AGTGGTCCTACCAGAGTGAGACCTCCTGCTTCAAGCGGCAGCTGGTCTTCCTGGAATGGCATGAGGCACC
CACCATCGCTGTGGCCCTGCTGGCCGCCCTGGGCTTCCTCAGCACCCTGGCCATCCTGGTGATATTCTGG
AGGCACTTCCAGACACCCATAGTTCGCTCGGCTGGGGGCCCCATGTGCTTCCTGATGCTGACACTGCTGC
TGGTGGCATACATGGTGGTCCCGGTGTACGTGGGGCCGCCCAAGGTCTCCACCTGCCTCTGCCGCCAGGC
CCTCTTTCCCCTCTGCTTCACAATCTGCATCTCCTGTATCGCCGTGCGTTCTTTCCAGATCGTCTGCGCC
TTCAAGATGGCCAGCCGCTTCCCACGCGCCTACAGCTACTGGGTCCGCTACCAGGGGCCCTACGTCTCTA
TGGCATTTATCACGGTACTCAAAATGGTCATTGTGGTAATTGGCATGCTGGCCACGGGCCTCAGTCCCAC
CACCCGTACTGACCCCGATGACCCCAAGATCACAATTGTCTCCTGTAACCCCAACTACCGCAACAGCCTG
CTGTTCAACACCAGCCTGGACCTGCTGCTCTCAGTGGTGGGTTTCAGCTTCGCCTACATGGGCAAAGAGC
TGCCCACCAACTACAACGAGGCCAAGTTCATCACCCTCAGCATGACCTTCTATTTCACCTCATCCGTCTC
CCTCTGCACCTTCATGTCTGCCTACAGCGGGGTGCTGGTCACCATCGTGGACCTCTTGGTCACTGTGCTC
AACCTCCTGGCCATCAGCCTGGGCTACTTCGGCCCCAAGTGCTACATGATCCTCTTCTACCCGGAGCGCA
ACACGCCCGCCTACTTCAACAGCATGATCCAGGGCTACACCATGAGGAGGGACTAGTGACTCGAGGCCGG
CAAGGCCGGATCCAGACATGATAAGATACATTGATGAGTTTGGACAAACCACAACTAGAATGCAGTGAAA
AAAATGCTTTATTTGTGAAATTTGTGATGCTATTGCTTTATTTGTAACCATTATAAGCTGCAATAAACAA
GTTAACAACAACAATTGCATTCATTTTATGTTTCAGGTTCAGGGGGAGGTGTGGGAGGTTTTTTAAAGCA
AGTAAAACCTCTACAAATGTGGTATGGCTGATTATGATCCGGCTGCCTCGCGCGTTTCGGTGATGACGGT
GAAAACCTCTGACACATGCAGCTCCCGGAGACGGTCACAGCTTGTCTGTAAGCGGATGCCGGGAGCAGAC
AAGCCCGTCAGGGCGCGTCAGCGGGTGTTGGCGGGTGTCGGGGCGCAGCCATGA
